>Addgene plasmid #87108 | pCAG-1BPNLS-Cas9-1BPNLS | depositor full sequence | sequence record 169987 | Full Sequence
GTCGACATTGATTATTGACTAGTTATTAATAGTAATCAATTACGGGGTCATTAGTTCATAGCCCATATAT
GGAGTTCCGCGTTACATAACTTACGGTAAATGGCCCGCCTGGCTGACCGCCCAACGACCCCCGCCCATTG
ACGTCAATAATGACGTATGTTCCCATAGTAACGCCAATAGGGACTTTCCATTGACGTCAATGGGTGGACT
ATTTACGGTAAACTGCCCACTTGGCAGTACATCAAGTGTATCATATGCCAAGTACGCCCCCTATTGACGT
CAATGACGGTAAATGGCCCGCCTGGCATTATGCCCAGTACATGACCTTATGGGACTTTCCTACTTGGCAG
TACATCTACGTATTAGTCATCGCTATTACCATGGGTCGAGGTGAGCCCCACGTTCTGCTTCACTCTCCCC
ATCTCCCCCCCCTCCCCACCCCCAATTTTGTATTTATTTATTTTTTAATTATTTTGTGCAGCGATGGGGG
CGGGGGGGGGGGGGGCGCGCGCCAGGCGGGGCGGGGCGGGGCGAGGGGCGGGGCGGGGCGAGGCGGAGAG
GTGCGGCGGCAGCCAATCAGAGCGGCGCGCTCCGAAAGTTTCCTTTTATGGCGAGGCGGCGGCGGCGGCG
GCCCTATAAAAAGCGAAGCGCGCGGCGGGCGGGAGTCGCTGCGTTGCCTTCGCCCCGTGCCCCGCTCCGC
GCCGCCTCGCGCCGCCCGCCCCGGCTCTGACTGACCGCGTTACTCCCACAGGTGAGCGGGCGGGACGGCC
CTTCTCCTCCGGGCTGTAATTAGCGCTTGGTTTAATGACGGCTCGTTTCTTTTCTGTGGCTGCGTGAAAG
CCTTAAAGGGCTCCGGGAGGGCCCTTTGTGCGGGGGGGAGCGGCTCGGGGGGTGCGTGCGTGTGTGTGTG
CGTGGGGAGCGCCGCGTGCGGCCCGCGCTGCCCGGCGGCTGTGAGCGCTGCGGGCGCGGCGCGGGGCTTT
GTGCGCTCCGCGTGTGCGCGAGGGGAGCGCGGCCGGGGGCGGTGCCCCGCGGTGCGGGGGGGCTGCGAGG
GGAACAAAGGCTGCGTGCGGGGTGTGTGCGTGGGGGGGTGAGCAGGGGGTGTGGGCGCGGCGGTCGGGCT
GTAACCCCCCCCTGCACCCCCCTCCCCGAGTTGCTGAGCACGGCCCGGCTTCGGGTGCGGGGCTCCGTGC
GGGGCGTGGCGCGGGGCTCGCCGTGCCGGGCGGGGGGTGGCGGCAGGTGGGGGTGCCGGGCGGGGCGGGG
CCGCCTCGGGCCGGGGAGGGCTCGGGGGAGGGGCGCGGCGGCCCCGGAGCGCCGGCGGCTGTCGAGGCGC
GGCGAGCCGCAGCCATTGCCTTTTATGGTAATCGTGCGAGAGGGCGCAGGGACTTCCTTTGTCCCAAATC
TGTGCGGAGCCGAAATCTGGGAGGCGCCGCCGCACCCCCTCTAGCGGGCGCGGGGCGAAGCGGTGCGGCG
CCGGCAGGAAGGAAATGGGCGGGGAGGGCCTTCGTGCGTCGCCGCGCCGCCGTCCCCTTCTCCCTCTCCA
GCCTCGGGGCTGTCCGCGGGGGGACGGCTGCCTTCGGGGGGGACGGGGCAGGGCGGGGTTCGGCTTCTGG
CGTGTGACCGGCGGCTCTAGAGCCTCTGCTAACCATGTTCATGCCTTCTTCTTTTTCCTACAGCTCCTGG
GCAACGTGCTGGTTATTGTGCTGTCTCATCATTTTGGCAAAGAATTCTAATACGACTCACTATAGGGAGA
CGCCACCATGAAGCGGACTGCTGATGGCAGTGAATTTGAGTCCCCAAAGAAGAAGAGAAAGGTGGAAGGT
ATCCACGGAGTCCCAGCAGCCGAATTCGCCACCATGGACAAGAAGTATTCTATCGGACTGGACATCGGGA
CTAATAGCGTCGGGTGGGCCGTGATCACTGACGAGTACAAGGTGCCCTCTAAGAAGTTCAAGGTGCTCGG
GAACACCGACCGGCATTCCATCAAGAAAAATCTGATCGGAGCTCTCCTCTTTGATTCAGGGGAGACCGCT
GAAGCAACCCGCCTCAAGCGGACTGCTAGACGGCGGTACACCAGGAGGAAGAACCGGATTTGTTACCTTC
AAGAGATATTCTCCAACGAAATGGCAAAGGTCGACGACAGCTTCTTCCATAGGCTGGAAGAATCATTCCT
CGTGGAAGAGGATAAGAAGCATGAACGGCATCCCATCTTCGGTAATATCGTCGACGAGGTGGCCTATCAC
GAGAAATACCCAACCATCTACCATCTTCGCAAAAAGCTGGTGGACTCAACCGACAAGGCAGACCTCCGGC
TTATCTACCTGGCCCTGGCCCACATGATCAAGTTCAGAGGCCACTTCCTGATCGAGGGCGACCTCAATCC
TGACAATAGCGATGTGGATAAACTGTTCATCCAGCTGGTGCAGACTTACAACCAGCTCTTTGAAGAGAAC
CCCATCAATGCAAGCGGAGTCGATGCCAAGGCCATTCTGTCAGCCCGGCTGTCAAAGAGCCGCAGACTTG
AGAATCTTATCGCTCAGCTGCCGGGTGAAAAGAAAAATGGACTGTTCGGGAACCTGATTGCTCTTTCACT
TGGGCTGACTCCCAATTTCAAGTCTAATTTCGACCTGGCAGAGGATGCCAAGCTGCAACTGTCCAAGGAC
ACCTATGATGACGATCTCGACAACCTCCTGGCCCAGATCGGTGACCAATACGCCGACCTTTTCCTTGCTG
CTAAGAATCTTTCTGACGCCATCCTGCTGTCTGACATTCTCCGCGTGAACACTGAAATCACCAAGGCCCC
TCTTTCAGCTTCAATGATTAAGCGGTATGATGAGCACCACCAGGACCTGACCCTGCTTAAGGCACTCGTC
CGGCAGCAGCTTCCGGAGAAGTACAAGGAAATCTTCTTTGACCAGTCAAAGAATGGATACGCCGGCTACA
TCGACGGAGGTGCCTCCCAAGAGGAATTTTATAAGTTTATCAAACCTATCCTTGAGAAGATGGACGGCAC
CGAAGAGCTCCTCGTGAAACTGAATCGGGAGGATCTGCTGCGGAAGCAGCGCACTTTCGACAATGGGAGC
ATTCCCCACCAGATCCATCTTGGGGAGCTTCACGCCATCCTTCGGCGCCAAGAGGACTTCTACCCCTTTC
TTAAGGACAACAGGGAGAAGATTGAGAAAATTCTCACTTTCCGCATCCCCTACTACGTGGGACCCCTCGC
CAGAGGAAATAGCCGGTTTGCTTGGATGACCAGAAAGTCAGAAGAAACTATCACTCCCTGGAACTTCGAA
GAGGTGGTGGACAAGGGAGCCAGCGCTCAGTCATTCATCGAACGGATGACTAACTTCGATAAGAACCTCC
CCAATGAGAAGGTCCTGCCGAAACATTCCCTGCTCTACGAGTACTTTACCGTGTACAACGAGCTGACCAA
GGTGAAATATGTCACCGAAGGGATGAGGAAGCCCGCATTCCTGTCAGGCGAACAAAAGAAGGCAATTGTG
GACCTTCTGTTCAAGACCAATAGAAAGGTGACCGTGAAGCAGCTGAAGGAGGACTATTTCAAGAAAATTG
AATGCTTCGACTCTGTGGAGATTAGCGGGGTCGAAGATCGGTTCAACGCAAGCCTGGGTACCTACCATGA
TCTGCTTAAGATCATCAAGGACAAGGATTTTCTGGACAATGAGGAGAACGAGGACATCCTTGAGGACATT
GTCCTGACTCTCACTCTGTTCGAGGACCGGGAAATGATCGAGGAGAGGCTTAAGACCTACGCCCATCTGT
TCGACGATAAAGTGATGAAGCAACTTAAACGGAGAAGATATACCGGATGGGGACGCCTTAGCCGCAAACT
CATCAACGGAATCCGGGACAAACAGAGCGGAAAGACCATTCTTGATTTCCTTAAGAGCGACGGATTCGCT
AATCGCAACTTCATGCAACTTATCCATGATGATTCCCTGACCTTTAAGGAGGACATCCAGAAGGCCCAAG
TGTCTGGACAAGGTGACTCACTGCACGAGCATATCGCAAATCTGGCTGGTTCACCCGCTATTAAGAAGGG
TATTCTCCAGACCGTGAAAGTCGTGGACGAGCTGGTCAAGGTGATGGGTCGCCATAAACCAGAGAACATT
GTCATCGAGATGGCCAGGGAAAACCAGACTACCCAGAAGGGACAGAAGAACAGCAGGGAGCGGATGAAAA
GAATTGAGGAAGGGATTAAGGAGCTCGGGTCACAGATCCTTAAAGAGCACCCGGTGGAAAACACCCAGCT
TCAGAATGAGAAGCTCTATCTGTACTACCTTCAAAATGGACGCGATATGTATGTGGACCAAGAGCTTGAT
ATCAACAGGCTCTCAGACTACGACGTGGACCACATCGTCCCTCAGAGCTTCCTCAAAGACGACTCAATTG
ACAATAAGGTGCTGACTCGCTCAGACAAGAACCGGGGAAAGTCAGATAACGTGCCCTCAGAGGAAGTCGT
GAAAAAGATGAAGAACTATTGGCGCCAGCTTCTGAACGCAAAGCTGATCACTCAGCGGAAGTTCGACAAT
CTCACTAAGGCTGAGAGGGGCGGACTGAGCGAACTGGACAAAGCAGGATTCATTAAACGGCAACTTGTGG
AGACTCGGCAGATTACTAAACATGTCGCCCAAATCCTTGACTCACGCATGAATACCAAGTACGACGAAAA
CGACAAACTTATCCGCGAGGTGAAGGTGATTACCCTGAAGTCCAAGCTGGTCAGCGATTTCAGAAAGGAC
TTTCAATTCTACAAAGTGCGGGAGATCAATAACTATCATCATGCTCATGACGCATATCTGAATGCCGTGG
TGGGAACCGCCCTGATCAAGAAGTACCCAAAGCTGGAAAGCGAGTTCGTGTACGGAGACTACAAGGTCTA
CGACGTGCGCAAGATGATTGCCAAATCTGAGCAGGAGATCGGAAAGGCCACCGCAAAGTACTTCTTCTAC
AGCAACATCATGAATTTCTTCAAGACCGAAATCACCCTTGCAAACGGTGAGATCCGGAAGAGGCCGCTCA
TCGAGACTAATGGGGAGACTGGCGAAATCGTGTGGGACAAGGGCAGAGATTTCGCTACCGTGCGCAAAGT
GCTTTCTATGCCTCAAGTGAACATCGTGAAGAAAACCGAGGTGCAAACCGGAGGCTTTTCTAAGGAATCA
ATCCTCCCCAAGCGCAACTCCGACAAGCTCATTGCAAGGAAGAAGGATTGGGACCCTAAGAAGTACGGCG
GATTCGATTCACCAACTGTGGCTTATTCTGTCCTGGTCGTGGCTAAGGTGGAAAAAGGAAAGTCTAAGAA
GCTCAAGAGCGTGAAGGAACTGCTGGGTATCACCATTATGGAGCGCAGCTCCTTCGAGAAGAACCCAATT
GACTTTCTCGAAGCCAAAGGTTACAAGGAAGTCAAGAAGGACCTTATCATCAAGCTCCCAAAGTATAGCC
TGTTCGAACTGGAGAATGGGCGGAAGCGGATGCTCGCCTCCGCTGGCGAACTTCAGAAGGGTAATGAGCT
GGCTCTCCCCTCCAAGTACGTGAATTTCCTCTACCTTGCAAGCCATTACGAGAAGCTGAAGGGGAGCCCC
GAGGACAACGAGCAAAAGCAACTGTTTGTGGAGCAGCATAAGCATTATCTGGACGAGATCATTGAGCAGA
TTTCCGAGTTTTCTAAACGCGTCATTCTCGCTGATGCCAACCTCGATAAAGTCCTTAGCGCATACAATAA
GCACAGAGACAAACCAATTCGGGAGCAGGCTGAGAATATCATCCACCTGTTCACCCTCACCAATCTTGGT
GCCCCTGCCGCATTCAAGTACTTCGACACCACCATCGACCGGAAACGCTATACCTCCACCAAAGAAGTGC
TGGACGCCACCCTCATCCACCAGAGCATCACCGGACTTTACGAAACTCGGATTGACCTCTCACAGCTCGG
AGGGGATGAGGGAGCTGATAAGCGCACCGCCGATGGTTCCGAGTTCGAAAGCCCCAAAAAAAAGCGCAAG
GTCGAAGATGACTATAAGGATCACGACGGTGATTATAAAGACCACGATATCGACTATAAAGACGACGATG
ACAAAGAGCTGTATAAACTGCTGTAAAGATCTTTTTCCCTCTGCCAAAAATTATGGGGACATCATGAAGC
CCCTTGAGCATCTGACTTCTGGCTAATAAAGGAAATTTATTTTCATTGCAATAGTGTGTTGGAATTTTTT
GTGTCTCTCACTCGGAAGGACATATGGGAGGGCAAATCATTTAAAACATCAGAATGAGTATTTGGTTTAG
AGTTTGGCAACATATGCCATATGCTGGCTGCCATGAACAAAGGTGGCTATAAAGAGGTCATCAGTATATG
AAACAGCCCCCTGCTGTCCATTCCTTATTCCATAGAAAAGCCTTGACTTGAGGTTAGATTTTTTTTATAT
TTTGTTTTGTGTTATTTTTTTCTTTAACATCCCTAAAATTTTCCTTACATGTTTTACTAGCCAGATTTTT
CCTCCTCTCCTGACTACTCCCAGTCATAGCTGTCCCTCTTCTCTTATGAAGATCCCTCGACCGATCCGCT
GCATTAATGAATCGGCCAACGCGCGGGGAGAGGCGGTTTGCGTATTGGGCGCTCTTCCGCTTCCTCGCTC
ACTGACTCGCTGCGCTCGGTCGTTCGGCTGCGGCGAGCGGTATCAGCTCACTCAAAGGCGGTAATACGGT
TATCCACAGAATCAGGGGATAACGCAGGAAAGAACATGTGAGCAAAAGGCCAGCAAAAGGCCAGGAACCG
TAAAAAGGCCGCGTTGCTGGCGTTTTTCCATAGGCTCCGCCCCCCTGACGAGCATCACAAAAATCGACGC
TCAAGTCAGAGGTGGCGAAACCCGACAGGACTATAAAGATACCAGGCGTTTCCCCCTGGAAGCTCCCTCG
TGCGCTCTCCTGTTCCGACCCTGCCGCTTACCGGATACCTGTCCGCCTTTCTCCCTTCGGGAAGCGTGGC
GCTTTCTCAATGCTCACGCTGTAGGTATCTCAGTTCGGTGTAGGTCGTTCGCTCCAAGCTGGGCTGTGTG
CACGAACCCCCCGTTCAGCCCGACCGCTGCGCCTTATCCGGTAACTATCGTCTTGAGTCCAACCCGGTAA
GACACGACTTATCGCCACTGGCAGCAGCCACTGGTAACAGGATTAGCAGAGCGAGGTATGTAGGCGGTGC
TACAGAGTTCTTGAAGTGGTGGCCTAACTACGGCTACACTAGAAGGACAGTATTTGGTATCTGCGCTCTG
CTGAAGCCAGTTACCTTCGGAAAAAGAGTTGGTAGCTCTTGATCCGGCAAACAAACCACCGCTGGTAGCG
GTGGTTTTTTTGTTTGCAAGCAGCAGATTACGCGCAGAAAAAAAGGATCTCAAGAAGATCCTTTGATCTT
TTCTACGGGGTCTGACGCTCAGTGGAACGAAAACTCACGTTAAGGGATTTTGGTCATGAGATTATCAAAA
AGGATCTTCACCTAGATCCTTTTAAATTAAAAATGAAGTTTTAAATCAATCTAAAGTATATATGAGTAAA
CTTGGTCTGACAGTTACCAATGCTTAATCAGTGAGGCACCTATCTCAGCGATCTGTCTATTTCGTTCATC
CATAGTTGCCTGACTCCCCGTCGTGTAGATAACTACGATACGGGAGGGCTTACCATCTGGCCCCAGTGCT
GCAATGATACCGCGAGACCCACGCTCACCGGCTCCAGATTTATCAGCAATAAACCAGCCAGCCGGAAGGG
CCGAGCGCAGAAGTGGTCCTGCAACTTTATCCGCCTCCATCCAGTCTATTAATTGTTGCCGGGAAGCTAG
AGTAAGTAGTTCGCCAGTTAATAGTTTGCGCAACGTTGTTGCCATTGCTACAGGCATCGTGGTGTCACGC
TCGTCGTTTGGTATGGCTTCATTCAGCTCCGGTTCCCAACGATCAAGGCGAGTTACATGATCCCCCATGT
TGTGCAAAAAAGCGGTTAGCTCCTTCGGTCCTCCGATCGTTGTCAGAAGTAAGTTGGCCGCAGTGTTATC
ACTCATGGTTATGGCAGCACTGCATAATTCTCTTACTGTCATGCCATCCGTAAGATGCTTTTCTGTGACT
GGTGAGTACTCAACCAAGTCATTCTGAGAATAGTGTATGCGGCGACCGAGTTGCTCTTGCCCGGCGTCAA
TACGGGATAATACCGCGCCACATAGCAGAACTTTAAAAGTGCTCATCATTGGAAAACGTTCTTCGGGGCG
AAAACTCTCAAGGATCTTACCGCTGTTGAGATCCAGTTCGATGTAACCCACTCGTGCACCCAACTGATCT
TCAGCATCTTTTACTTTCACCAGCGTTTCTGGGTGAGCAAAAACAGGAAGGCAAAATGCCGCAAAAAAGG
GAATAAGGGCGACACGGAAATGTTGAATACTCATACTCTTCCTTTTTCAATATTATTGAAGCATTTATCA
GGGTTATTGTCTCATGAGCGGATACATATTTGAATGTATTTAGAAAAATAAACAAATAGGGGTTCCGCGC
ACATTTCCCCGAAAAGTGCCACCTG
Features (pLannotate 1.2.2; 11 found; start..end, strand, type, name):
      4..383     +  enhancer       CMV enhancer: human cytomegalovirus immediate early enhancer
    386..661     +  promoter       chicken β-actin promoter: No description available
    662..1673    +  intron         chimeric intron: chimera between introns from chicken β-actin and rabbit β-globin
   1671..1727    +  CDS            HBB (fragment): HBB_LEPEU - Experimental evidence at protein level: Swiss-Prot protein existence level 1. Involved in oxygen transport from the lung to the various peripheral tissues. From Lepus europaeus (European hare).
   1728..1746    +  promoter       T7 promoter: promoter for bacteriophage T7 RNA polymerase
   1854..5957    +  CDS            cas9: CAS9_STRP1 - Also known as csn1 From Streptococcus pyogenes serotype M1.
   6185..6240    +  polyA_signal   β-globin poly(A) signal: rabbit β-globin polyadenylation signal (Gil and Proudfoot, 1987)
   6540..6632    -  CDS            lacI (fragment): LACI_ECOLI - Experimental evidence at protein level: Swiss-Prot protein existence level 1. Repressor of the lactose operon. Binds allolactose as an inducer. From Escherichia coli (strain K12).
   6815..7403    -  rep_origin     ori: high-copy-number ColE1/pMB1/pBR322/pUC origin of replication
   7574..8434    -  CDS            AmpR: β-lactamase; bla; confers resistance to ampicillin, carbenicillin, and related antibiotics
   8435..8539    -  promoter       AmpR promoter: bla
