[The description below was written by a language model from this plasmid's Addgene catalogue record and pLannotate feature annotations shown in this document.]
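Description:
pCAG-1BPNLS-Cas9-1BPNLS is an 8,565-nt mammalian expression plasmid built on the pCAG backbone for producing Streptococcus pyogenes Cas9 nuclease in CRISPR genome-editing experiments. It is propagated in E. coli through a high-copy ColE1/pUC-type origin and selected with ampicillin via the β-lactamase gene and its native promoter. No mammalian selection marker or reporter is annotated, so the plasmid appears suited to transient delivery. It also carries no guide RNA cassette, meaning the sgRNA must be supplied from a separate construct.

Expression is driven by the composite CAG promoter, annotated here as the CMV immediate-early enhancer, the chicken β-actin promoter and a chimeric chicken β-actin/rabbit β-globin intron, an arrangement that gives strong, broadly active transcription in mammalian cells. The short HBB fragment called just downstream is most likely residual β-globin exon sequence belonging to this promoter unit rather than a functional coding region. A T7 promoter sits ahead of the open reading frame, which could in principle allow in vitro transcription. The SpCas9 coding sequence is flanked on each side by one copy of a bipartite SV40-derived nuclear localization signal (BPNLS), intended to improve nuclear import of the nuclease, and the catalogue record lists a C-terminal 3xFLAG tag for detection. Neither the NLS elements nor the tag were picked up as separate features by the automated annotation. Transcripts terminate at the rabbit β-globin polyadenylation signal. A small lacI fragment in the backbone is probably a cloning remnant.

The plasmid was deposited with work on in vivo genome editing by CRISPR/Cas9-mediated homology-independent targeted integration, where it serves as the nuclease expression component.
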