Addgene plasmid #87108: pCAG-1BPNLS-Cas9-1BPNLS
Purpose: BPNLS-Cas9-BPNLS expression plasmid
Depositing lab: Juan Belmonte. Depositing organization: Salk Institute for Biological Studies. Publication: In vivo genome editing via CRISPR/Cas9 mediated homology-independent targeted integration. Suzuki K, Tsunekawa Y, Hernandez-Benitez R, Wu J, Zhu J, Kim EJ, Hatanaka F, Yamamoto M, Araoka T, Li Z, Kurita M, Hishida T, Li M, Aizawa E, Guo S, Chen S, Goebl A, Soligalla RD, Qu J, Jiang T, Fu X, Jafari M, Esteban CR, Berggren WT, Lajara J, Nunez-Delicado E, Guillen P, Campistol JM, Matsuzaki F, Liu GH, Magistretti P, Zhang K, Callaway EM, Zhang K, Belmonte JC. Nature. 2016 Dec 1;540(7631):144-149. doi: 10.1038/nature20565. Epub 2016 Nov 16. PubMed 27851729.
Backbone
  Vector backbone: pCAG
  Vector type: Mammalian Expression, CRISPR
Growth in bacteria
  Bacterial resistance: Ampicillin, 100 μg/mL
  Growth temperature: 37°C
  Growth strain: NEB Stable
  Copy number: High Copy
Gene/Insert
  Gene/Insert name: 1BPNLS-Cas9-1BPNLS (alt names: 1BPNLS-S. pyogenes Cas9 nuclease-1BPNLS; 1BPNLS-SpCas9-1BPNLS)
  Species: Synthetic
  Promoter: CAG
  Tag / fusion protein: 3xFLAG (C terminal on insert)
  Cloning method: Ligation Independent Cloning
  Sequencing primers: 5′ pCAG-F
Terms and licenses: Academic/Nonprofit Terms; Industry Terms: Not Available to Industry
Depositor comments: The amino acid sequence of BPSV40NLS is "KRTADGSEFESPKKKRKV"
How to cite: pCAG-1BPNLS-Cas9-1BPNLS was a gift from Juan Belmonte (Addgene plasmid # 87108 ; http://n2t.net/addgene:87108 ; RRID:Addgene_87108)
