>Addgene plasmid #87108 | pCAG-1BPNLS-Cas9-1BPNLS | addgene partial sequence | sequence record 174886 | Addgene Partial NGS Result
AGAGGGCGCAGGGACTTCCTTTGTCCCAAATCTGTGCGGAGCCGAAATCTGGGAGGCGCCGCCGCACCCC
CTCTAGCGGGCGCGGGGCGAAGCGGTGCGGCGCCGGCAGGAAGGAAATGGGCGGGGAGGGCCTTCGTGCG
TCGCCGCGCCGCCGTCCCCTTCTCCCTCTCCAGCCTCGGGGCTGTCCGCGGGGGGACGGCTGCCTTCGGG
GGGGACGGGGCAGGGCGGGGTTCGGCTTCTGGCGTGTGACCGGCGGCTCTAGAGCCTCTGCTAACCATGT
TCATGCCTTCTTCTTTTTCCTACAGCTCCTGGGCAACGTGCTGGTTATTGTGCTGTCTCATCATTTTGGC
AAAGAATTCTAATACGACTCACTATAGGGAGACGCCACCATGAAGCGGACTGCTGATGGCAGTGAATTTG
AGTCCCCAAAGAAGAAGAGAAAGGTGGAAGGTATCCACGGAGTCCCAGCAGCCGAATTCGCCACCATGGA
CAAGAAGTATTCTATCGGACTGGACATCGGGACTAATAGCGTCGGGTGGGCCGTGATCACTGACGAGTAC
AAGGTGCCCTCTAAGAAGTTCAAGGTGCTCGGGAACACCGACCGGCATTCCATCAAGAAAAATCTGATCG
GAGCTCTCCTCTTTGATTCAGGGGAGACCGCTGAAGCAACCCGCCTCAAGCGGACTGCTAGACGGCGGTA
CACCAGGAGGAAGAACCGGATTTGTTACCTTCAAGAGATATTCTCCAACGAAATGGCAAAGGTCGACGAC
AGCTTCTTCCATAGGCTGGAAGAATCATTCCTCGTGGAAGAGGATAAGAAGCATGAACGGCATCCCATCT
TCGGTAATATCGTCGACGAGGTGGCCTATCACGAGAAATACCCAACCATCTACCATCTTCGCAAAAAGCT
GGTGGACTCAACCGACAAGGCAGACCTCCGGCTTATCTACCTGGCCCTGGCCCACATGATCAAGTTCAGA
GGCCACTTCCTGATCGAGGGCGACCTCAATCCTGACAATAGCGATGTGGATAAACTGTTCATCCAGCTGG
TGCAGACTTACAACCAGCTCTTTGAAGAGAACCCCATCAATGCAAGCGGAGTCGATGCCAAGGCCATTCT
GTCAGCCCGGCTGTCAAAGAGCCGCAGACTTGAGAATCTTATCGCTCAGCTGCCGGGTGAAAAGAAAAAT
GGACTGTTCGGGAACCTGATTGCTCTTTCACTTGGGCTGACTCCCAATTTCAAGTCTAATTTCGACCTGG
CAGAGGATGCCAAGCTGCAACTGTCCAAGGACACCTATGATGACGATCTCGACAACCTCCTGGCCCAGAT
CGGTGACCAATACGCCGACCTTTTCCTTGCTGCTAAGAATCTTTCTGACGCCATCCTGCTGTCTGACATT
CTCCGCGTGAACACTGAAATCACCAAGGCCCCTCTTTCAGCTTCAATGATTAAGCGGTATGATGAGCACC
ACCAGGACCTGACCCTGCTTAAGGCACTCGTCCGGCAGCAGCTTCCGGAGAAGTACAAGGAAATCTTCTT
TGACCAGTCAAAGAATGGATACGCCGGCTACATCGACGGAGGTGCCTCCCAAGAGGAATTTTATAAGTTT
ATCAAACCTATCCTTGAGAAGATGGACGGCACCGAAGAGCTCCTCGTGAAACTGAATCGGGAGGATCTGC
TGCGGAAGCAGCGCACTTTCGACAATGGGAGCATTCCCCACCAGATCCATCTTGGGGAGCTTCACGCCAT
CCTTCGGCGCCAAGAGGACTTCTACCCCTTTCTTAAGGACAACAGGGAGAAGATTGAGAAAATTCTCACT
TTCCGCATCCCCTACTACGTGGGACCCCTCGCCAGAGGAAATAGCCGGTTTGCTTGGATGACCAGAAAGT
CAGAAGAAACTATCACTCCCTGGAACTTCGAAGAGGTGGTGGACAAGGGAGCCAGCGCTCAGTCATTCAT
CGAACGGATGACTAACTTCGATAAGAACCTCCCCAATGAGAAGGTCCTGCCGAAACATTCCCTGCTCTAC
GAGTACTTTACCGTGTACAACGAGCTGACCAAGGTGAAATATGTCACCGAAGGGATGAGGAAGCCCGCAT
TCCTGTCAGGCGAACAAAAGAAGGCAATTGTGGACCTTCTGTTCAAGACCAATAGAAAGGTGACCGTGAA
GCAGCTGAAGGAGGACTATTTCAAGAAAATTGAATGCTTCGACTCTGTGGAGATTAGCGGGGTCGAAGAT
CGGTTCAACGCAAGCCTGGGTACCTACCATGATCTGCTTAAGATCATCAAGGACAAGGATTTTCTGGACA
ATGAGGAGAACGAGGACATCCTTGAGGACATTGTCCTGACTCTCACTCTGTTCGAGGACCGGGAAATGAT
CGAGGAGAGGCTTAAGACCTACGCCCATCTGTTCGACGATAAAGTGATGAAGCAACTTAAACGGAGAAGA
TATACCGGATGGGGACGCCTTAGCCGCAAACTCATCAACGGAATCCGGGACAAACAGAGCGGAAAGACCA
TTCTTGATTTCCTTAAGAGCGACGGATTCGCTAATCGCAACTTCATGCAACTTATCCATGATGATTCCCT
GACCTTTAAGGAGGACATCCAGAAGGCCCAAGTGTCTGGACAAGGTGACTCACTGCACGAGCATATCGCA
AATCTGGCTGGTTCACCCGCTATTAAGAAGGGTATTCTCCAGACCGTGAAAGTCGTGGACGAGCTGGTCA
AGGTGATGGGTCGCCATAAACCAGAGAACATTGTCATCGAGATGGCCAGGGAAAACCAGACTACCCAGAA
GGGACAGAAGAACAGCAGGGAGCGGATGAAAAGAATTGAGGAAGGGATTAAGGAGCTCGGGTCACAGATC
CTTAAAGAGCACCCGGTGGAAAACACCCAGCTTCAGAATGAGAAGCTCTATCTGTACTACCTTCAAAATG
GACGCGATATGTATGTGGACCAAGAGCTTGATATCAACAGGCTCTCAGACTACGACGTGGACCACATCGT
CCCTCAGAGCTTCCTCAAAGACGACTCAATTGACAATAAGGTGCTGACTCGCTCAGACAAGAACCGGGGA
AAGTCAGATAACGTGCCCTCAGAGGAAGTCGTGAAAAAGATGAAGAACTATTGGCGCCAGCTTCTGAACG
CAAAGCTGATCACTCAGCGGAAGTTCGACAATCTCACTAAGGCTGAGAGGGGCGGACTGAGCGAACTGGA
CAAAGCAGGATTCATTAAACGGCAACTTGTGGAGACTCGGCAGATTACTAAACATGTCGCCCAAATCCTT
GACTCACGCATGAATACCAAGTACGACGAAAACGACAAACTTATCCGCGAGGTGAAGGTGATTACCCTGA
AGTCCAAGCTGGTCAGCGATTTCAGAAAGGACTTTCAATTCTACAAAGTGCGGGAGATCAATAACTATCA
TCATGCTCATGACGCATATCTGAATGCCGTGGTGGGAACCGCCCTGATCAAGAAGTACCCAAAGCTGGAA
AGCGAGTTCGTGTACGGAGACTACAAGGTCTACGACGTGCGCAAGATGATTGCCAAATCTGAGCAGGAGA
TCGGAAAGGCCACCGCAAAGTACTTCTTCTACAGCAACATCATGAATTTCTTCAAGACCGAAATCACCCT
TGCAAACGGTGAGATCCGGAAGAGGCCGCTCATCGAGACTAATGGGGAGACTGGCGAAATCGTGTGGGAC
AAGGGCAGAGATTTCGCTACCGTGCGCAAAGTGCTTTCTATGCCTCAAGTGAACATCGTGAAGAAAACCG
AGGTGCAAACCGGAGGCTTTTCTAAGGAATCAATCCTCCCCAAGCGCAACTCCGACAAGCTCATTGCAAG
GAAGAAGGATTGGGACCCTAAGAAGTACGGCGGATTCGATTCACCAACTGTGGCTTATTCTGTCCTGGTC
GTGGCTAAGGTGGAAAAAGGAAAGTCTAAGAAGCTCAAGAGCGTGAAGGAACTGCTGGGTATCACCATTA
TGGAGCGCAGCTCCTTCGAGAAGAACCCAATTGACTTTCTCGAAGCCAAAGGTTACAAGGAAGTCAAGAA
GGACCTTATCATCAAGCTCCCAAAGTATAGCCTGTTCGAACTGGAGAATGGGCGGAAGCGGATGCTCGCC
TCCGCTGGCGAACTTCAGAAGGGTAATGAGCTGGCTCTCCCCTCCAAGTACGTGAATTTCCTCTACCTTG
CAAGCCATTACGAGAAGCTGAAGGGGAGCCCCGAGGACAACGAGCAAAAGCAACTGTTTGTGGAGCAGCA
TAAGCATTATCTGGACGAGATCATTGAGCAGATTTCCGAGTTTTCTAAACGCGTCATTCTCGCTGATGCC
AACCTCGATAAAGTCCTTAGCGCATACAATAAGCACAGAGACAAACCAATTCGGGAGCAGGCTGAGAATA
TCATCCACCTGTTCACCCTCACCAATCTTGGTGCCCCTGCCGCATTCAAGTACTTCGACACCACCATCGA
CCGGAAACGCTATACCTCCACCAAAGAAGTGCTGGACGCCACCCTCATCCACCAGAGCATCACCGGACTT
TACGAAACTCGGATTGACCTCTCACAGCTCGGAGGGGATGAGGGAGCTGATAAGCGCACCGCCGATGGTT
CCGAGTTCGAAAGCCCCAAAAAAAAGCGCAAGGTCGAAGATGACTATAAGGATCACGACGGTGATTATAA
AGACCACGATATCGACTATAAAGACGACGATGACAAAGAGCTGTATAAACTGCTGTAAAGATCTTTTTCC
CTCTGCCAAAAATTATGGGGACATCATGAAGCCCCTTGAGCATCTGACTTCTGGCTAATAAAGGAAATTT
ATTTTCATTGCAATAGTGTGTTGGAATTTTTTGTGTCTCTCACTCGGAAGGACATATGGGAGGGCAAATC
ATTTAAAACATCAGAATGAGTATTTGGTTTAGAGTTTGGCAACATATGCCCATATGCTGGCTGCCATGAA
CAAAGGTTGGCTATAAAGAGGTCATCAGTATATGAAACAGCCCCCTGCTGTCCATTCCTTATTCCATAGA
AAAGCCTTGACTTGAGGTTAGATTTTTTTTATATTTTGTTTTGTGTTATTTTTTTCTTTAACATCCCTAA
AATTTTCCTTACATGTTTTACTAGCCAGATTTTTCCTCCTCTCCTGACTACTCCCAGTCATAGCTGTCCC
TCTTCTCTTATGGAGATCCCTCGACCGATCCGCTGCATTAATGAATCGGCCAACGCGCGGGGAGAGGCGG
TTTGCGTATTGGGCGCTCTTCCGCTTCCTCGCTCACTGACTCGCTGCGCTCGGTCGTTCGGCTGCGGCGA
GCGGTATCAGCTCACTCAAAGGCGGTAATACGGTTATCCACAGAATCAGGGGATAACGCAGGAAAGAACA
TGTGAGCAAAAGGCCAGCAAAAGGCCAGGAACCGTAAAAAGGCCGCGTTGCTGGCGTTTTTCCATAGGCT
CCGCCCCCCTGACGAGCATCACAAAAATCGACGCTCAAGTCAGAGGTGGCGAAACCCGACAGGACTATAA
AGATACCAGGCGTTTCCCCCTGGAAGCTCCCTCGTGCGCTCTCCTGTTCCGACCCTGCCGCTTACCGGAT
ACCTGTCCGCCTTTCTCCCTTCGGGAAGCGTGGCGCTTTCTCATAGCTCACGCTGTAGGTATCTCAGTTC
GGTGTAGGTCGTTCGCTCCAAGCTGGGCTGTGTGCACGAACCCCCCGTTCAGCCCGACCGCTGCGCCTTA
TCCGGTAACTATCGTCTTGAGTCCAACCCGGTAAGACACGACTTATCGCCACTGGCAGCAGCCACTGGTA
ACAGGATTAGCAGAGCGAGGTATGTAGGCGGTGCTACAGAGTTCTTGAAGTGGTGGCCTAACTACGGCTA
CACTAGAAGAACAGTATTTGGTATCTGCGCTCTGCTGAAGCCAGTTACCTTCGGAAAAAGAGTTGGTAGC
TCTTGATCCGGCAAACAAACCACCGCTGGTAGCGGTGGTTTTTTTGTTTGCAAGCAGCAGATTACGCGCA
GAAAAAAAGGATCTCAAGAAGATCCTTTGATCTTTTCTACGGGGTCTGACGCTCAGTGGAACGAAAACTC
ACGTTAAGGGATTTTGGTCATGAGATTATCAAAAAGGATCTTCACCTAGATCCTTTTAAATTAAAAATGA
AGTTTTAAATCAATCTAAAGTATATATGAGTAAACTTGGTCTGACAGTTACCAATGCTTAATCAGTGAGG
CACCTATCTCAGCGATCTGTCTATTTCGTTCATCCATAGTTGCCTGACTCCCCGTCGTGTAGATAACTAC
GATACGGGAGGGCTTACCATCTGGCCCCAGTGCTGCAATGATACCGCGAGACCCACGCTCACCGGCTCCA
GATTTATCAGCAATAAACCAGCCAGCCGGAAGGGCCGAGCGCAGAAGTGGTCCTGCAACTTTATCCGCCT
CCATCCAGTCTATTAATTGTTGCCGGGAAGCTAGAGTAAGTAGTTCGCCAGTTAATAGTTTGCGCAACGT
TGTTGCCATTGCTACAGGCATCGTGGTGTCACGCTCGTCGTTTGGTATGGCTTCATTCAGCTCCGGTTCC
CAACGATCAAGGCGAGTTACATGATCCCCCATGTTGTGCAAAAAAGCGGTTAGCTCCTTCGGTCCTCCGA
TCGTTGTCAGAAGTAAGTTGGCCGCAGTGTTATCACTCATGGTTATGGCAGCACTGCATAATTCTCTTAC
TGTCATGCCATCCGTAAGATGCTTTTCTGTGACTGGTGAGTACTCAACCAAGTCATTCTGAGAATAGTGT
ATGCGGCGACCGAGTTGCTCTTGCCCGGCGTCAATACGGGATAATACCGCGCCACATAGCAGAACTTTAA
AAGTGCTCATCATTGGAAAACGTTCTTCGGGGCGAAAACTCTCAAGGATCTTACCGCTGTTGAGATCCAG
TTCGATGTAACCCACTCGTGCACCCAACTGATCTTCAGCATCTTTTACTTTCACCAGCGTTTCTGGGTGA
GCAAAAACAGGAAGGCAAAATGCCGCAAAAAAGGGAATAAGGGCGACACGGAAATGTTGAATACTCATAC
TCTTCCTTTTTCAATATTATTGAAGCATTTATCAGGGTTATTGTCTCATGAGCGGATACATATTTGAATG
TATTTAGAAAAATAAACAAATAGGGGTTCCGCGCACATTTCCCCGAAAAGTGCCACCTGGGTCGACATTG
ATTATTGACTAGTTATTAATAGTAATCAATTACGGGGTCATTAGTTCATAGCCCATATATGGAGTTCCGC
GTTACATAACTTACGGTAAATGGCCCGCCTGGCTGACCGCCCAACGACCCCCGCCCATTGACGTCAATAA
TGACGTATGTTCCCATAGTAACGCCAATAGGGACTTTCCATTGACGTCAATGGGTGGAGTATTTACGGTA
AACTGCCCACTTGGCAGTACATCAAGTGTATCATATGCCAAGTACGCCCCCTATTGACGTCAATGACGGT
AAATGGCCCGCCTGGCATTATGCCCAGTACATGACCTTATGGGACTTTCCTACTTGGCAGTACATCTACG
TATTAGTCATCGCTATTACCATGGTCGAGGTGAGCCCCACGTTCTGCTTCACTCTCCCCATCTCCCCCCC
CTCCCCACCCCCAATTTTGTATTTATTTATTTTTTAATTATTTTGTGCAGCGATGGGGGCGGGGGGGGGG
G
